Addgene plasmid #67183: pCRISPaint-cTEV
Purpose: CRISPaint universal donor for split-TEV-C fusion tagging
Depositing lab: Veit Hornung. Depositing organization: Universitaetsklinikum Bonn. Publication: CRISPaint allows modular base-specific gene tagging using a ligase-4-dependent mechanism. Schmid-Burgk JL, Honing K, Ebert TS, Hornung V. Nat Commun. 2016 Jul 28;7:12338. doi: 10.1038/ncomms12338. PubMed 27465542.
Backbone
  Vector backbone: pCRISPaint
  Backbone manufacturer: Veit Hornung group
Growth in bacteria
  Bacterial resistance: Ampicillin, 100 μg/mL
  Growth temperature: 30°C
  Growth strain: DH10B
  Copy number: High Copy
Gene/Insert
  Gene/Insert name: cTEV
  Species: Synthetic
Terms and licenses: Academic/Nonprofit Terms; Industry Terms: Not Available to Industry
Depositor comments: please check ip situation sequence with: TTCGCTATTACGCCAGCTGGCGA
How to cite: pCRISPaint-cTEV was a gift from Veit Hornung (Addgene plasmid # 67183 ; http://n2t.net/addgene:67183 ; RRID:Addgene_67183)
