[The description below was written by a language model from this plasmid's Addgene catalogue record and pLannotate feature annotations shown in this document.]
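Description:
pCRISPaint-cTEV is a small (about 2.7 kb) high-copy bacterial plasmid built on the pCRISPaint backbone. It serves as a universal donor in the CRISPaint gene-tagging system, where it supplies a C-terminal split-TEV protease fragment for fusion to endogenous genes. It is propagated in E. coli through a ColE1/pUC-type origin of replication and selected with ampicillin via the β-lactamase gene and its native bla promoter. The annotation also picks up a short pBR322 bom remnant and a partial lacZα fragment, which are most likely leftovers of the cloning-vector ancestry rather than functional parts.

The payload is a synthetic cTEV insert, detected as a roughly 350 bp fragment of the Tobacco etch virus polyprotein that matches the nuclear inclusion protein A (NIa) protease. It is followed by a bovine growth hormone polyadenylation signal. No eukaryotic promoter is annotated upstream of the tag. This fits the CRISPaint concept, in which the donor is not expressed on its own but is linearised in cells and inserted at a Cas9-induced break in a target gene by a ligase-4-dependent (non-homologous end joining) mechanism, without gene-specific homology arms. Once integrated in frame, the tag is expressed as a C-terminal fusion under the control of the endogenous locus, and the bGH signal terminates the transcript. The donor target site and any frame-selection elements are not annotated in the feature table, and no mammalian selection marker is detected.

A split-TEV C-terminal fragment would normally be paired with a complementary N-terminal fragment on another protein, so that proximity of the two reconstitutes protease activity. This makes the construct suitable for interaction or proximity assays on endogenously tagged proteins, although the record itself states only the tagging purpose.
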