Features (pLannotate 1.2.2; 7 found; start..end, strand, type, name):
     19..607     -  rep_origin     ori: high-copy-number ColE1/pMB1/pBR322/pUC origin of replication
    778..1638    -  CDS            AmpR: β-lactamase; bla; confers resistance to ampicillin, carbenicillin, and related antibiotics
   1639..1743    -  promoter       AmpR promoter: bla
   1761..1810    +  misc_feature   bom (fragment): basis of mobility region from pBR322
   1816..1974    -  CDS            lacZα (fragment): LacZα fragment of β-galactosidase; lacZ fragment
   2070..2423    +  CDS            POLG_TEV (fragment): Experimental evidence at protein level: Swiss-Prot protein existence level 1. [Nuclear inclusion protein A]: has RNA-binding and proteolytic activities. From Tobacco etch virus (TEV).
   2451..2675    +  polyA_signal   bGH poly(A) signal: bovine growth hormone polyadenylation signal
>Addgene plasmid #67183 | pCRISPaint-cTEV | depositor full sequence | sequence record 123207 | pCRISPaint-cTEV sequence 2707 bps
GGCCGCGTTGCTGGCGTTTTTCCATAGGCTCCGCCCCCCTGACGAGCATCACAAAAATCGACGCTCAAGT
CAGAGGTGGCGAAACCCGACAGGACTATAAAGATACCAGGCGTTTCCCCCTGGAAGCTCCCTCGTGCGCT
CTCCTGTTCCGACCCTGCCGCTTACCGGATACCTGTCCGCCTTTCTCCCTTCGGGAAGCGTGGCGCTTTC
TCATAGCTCACGCTGTAGGTATCTCAGTTCGGTGTAGGTCGTTCGCTCCAAGCTGGGCTGTGTGCACGAA
CCCCCCGTTCAGCCCGACCGCTGCGCCTTATCCGGTAACTATCGTCTTGAGTCCAACCCGGTAAGACACG
ACTTATCGCCACTGGCAGCAGCCACTGGTAACAGGATTAGCAGAGCGAGGTATGTAGGCGGTGCTACAGA
GTTCTTGAAGTGGTGGCCTAACTACGGCTACACTAGAAGGACAGTATTTGGTATCTGCGCTCTGCTGAAG
CCAGTTACCTTCGGAAAAAGAGTTGGTAGCTCTTGATCCGGCAAACAAACCACCGCTGGTAGCGGTGGTT
TTTTTGTTTGCAAGCAGCAGATTACGCGCAGAAAAAAAGGATCTCAAGAAGATCCTTTGATCTTTTCTAC
GGGGTCTGACGCTCAGTGGAACGAAAACTCACGTTAAGGGATTTTGGTCATGAGATTATCAAAAAGGATC
TTCACCTAGATCCTTTTAAATTAAAAATGAAGTTTTAAATCAATCTAAAGTATATATGAGTAAACTTGGT
CTGACAGTTACCAATGCTTAATCAGTGAGGCACCTATCTCAGCGATCTGTCTATTTCGTTCATCCATAGT
TGCCTGACTCCCCGTCGTGTAGATAACTACGATACGGGAGGGCTTACCATCTGGCCCCAGTGCTGCAATG
ATACCGCGAGACCCACGCTCACCGGCTCCAGATTTATCAGCAATAAACCAGCCAGCCGGAAGGGCCGAGC
GCAGAAGTGGTCCTGCAACTTTATCCGCCTCCATCCAGTCTATTAATTGTTGCCGGGAAGCTAGAGTAAG
TAGTTCGCCAGTTAATAGTTTGCGCAACGTTGTTGCCATTGCTACAGGCATCGTGGTGTCACGCTCGTCG
TTTGGTATGGCTTCATTCAGCTCCGGTTCCCAACGATCAAGGCGAGTTACATGATCCCCCATGTTGTGCA
AAAAAGCGGTTAGCTCCTTCGGTCCTCCGATCGTTGTCAGAAGTAAGTTGGCCGCAGTGTTATCACTCAT
GGTTATGGCAGCACTGCATAATTCTCTTACTGTCATGCCATCCGTAAGATGCTTTTCTGTGACTGGTGAG
TACTCAACCAAGTCATTCTGAGAATAGTGTATGCGGCGACCGAGTTGCTCTTGCCCGGCGTCAATACGGG
ATAATACCGCGCCACATAGCAGAACTTTAAAAGTGCTCATCATTGGAAAACGTTCTTCGGGGCGAAAACT
CTCAAGGATCTTACCGCTGTTGAGATCCAGTTCGATGTAACCCACTCGTGCACCCAACTGATCTTCAGCA
TCTTTTACTTTCACCAGCGTTTCTGGGTGAGCAAAAACAGGAAGGCAAAATGCCGCAAAAAAGGGAATAA
GGGCGACACGGAAATGTTGAATACTCATACTCTTCCTTTTTCAATATTATTGAAGCATTTATCAGGGTTA
TTGTCTCATGAGCGGATACATATTTGAATGTATTTAGAAAAATAAACAAATAGGGGTTCCGCGCACATTT
CCCCGAAAAGTGCGGTGTGAAATACCGCACAGATGCGTAAGGAGAAAATACCGCATCAGGCGCCATTCGC
CATTCAGGCTGCGCAACTGTTGGGAAAGGGCGATCGGTGCGGGCCTCTTCGCTATTACGCCAGCTGGCGA
AAGGGGGATGTGCTGCAAGGCGATTAAGTTGGGTAACGCCAGGGTTTTCCCAGTCACGACGTTGTAAAAC
GACGGCCAGTGAATTCGAGCTCGGTACCTAATGATAGCTAGCGGGCCAGTACCCAAAAAGCGGGGGGTCT
GGTGGCAGTGGAGGGGGATCCAAGAGCATGAGCAGCATGGTGAGCGACACCAGCTGCACCTTCCCCAGCA
GCGACGGCATCTTCTGGAAGCACTGGATTCAGACCAAGGACGGCCAGTGCGGCAGCCCCCTGGTGAGCAC
CAGAGACGGCTTCATCGTGGGCATCCACAGCGCCAGCAACTTCACCAACACCAACAACTACTTCACCAGC
GTGCCCAAGAACTTCATGGAGCTGCTGACCAACCAGGAGGCCCAGCAGTGGGTGAGCGGCTGGAGACTGA
ACGCCGACAGCGTGCTGTGGGGCGGCCACAAGGTGTTCATGAGCAAGCCCGAGGAGCCCTTCCAGCCCGT
GAAGGAGGCCACCCAGCTGATGAACGAGCTGGTGTACAGCCAGTGAGCGGCCGCCGCTGATCAGCCTCGA
CTGTGCCTTCTAGTTGCCAGCCATCTGTTGTTTGCCCCTCCCCCGTGCCTTCCTTGACCCTGGAAGGTGC
CACTCCCACTGTCCTTTCCTAATAAAATGAGGAAATTGCATCGCATTGTCTGAGTAGGTGTCATTCTATT
CTGGGGGGTGGGGTGGGGCAGGACAGCAAGGGGGAGGATTGGGAAGACAATAGCAGGCATGCTGGGGATG
CGGTGGGCTCTATGGACGCGTCAGCAAAAGGCCAGGAACCGTAAAAA
