>Addgene plasmid #67183 | pCRISPaint-cTEV | addgene partial sequence | sequence record 123205 | pRJPaph-F1 5'-AAGTGGTCCTGCAACTTTATCC-3'
GCTAGAGTAAGTAGTTCGCCAGTTAATAGTTTGCGCAACGTTGTTGCCATTGCTACAGGCATCGTGGTGT
CACGCTCGTCGTTTGGTATGGCTTCATTCAGCTCCGGTTCCCAACGATCAAGGCGAGTTACATGATCCCC
CATGTTGTGCAAAAAAGCGGTTAGCTCCTTCGGTCCTCCGATCGTTGTCAGAAGTAAGTTGGCCGCAGTG
TTATCACTCATGGTTATGGCAGCACTGCATAATTCTCTTACTGTCATGCCATCCGTAAGATGCTTTTCTG
TGACTGGTGAGTACTCAACCAAGTCATTCTGAGAATAGTGTATGCGGCGACCGAGTTGCTCTTGCCCGGC
GTCAATACGGGATAATACCGCGCCACATAGCAGAACTTTAAAAGTGCTCATCATTGGAAAACGTTCTTCG
GGGCGAAAACTCTCAAGGATCTTACCGCTGTTGAGATCCAGTTCGATGTAACCCACTCGTGCACCCAACT
GATCTTCAGCATCTTTTACTTTCACCAGCGTTTCTGGGTGAGCAAAAACAGGAAGGCAAAATGCCGCAAA
AAAGGGAATAAGGGCGACACGGAAATGTTGAATACTCATACTCTTCCTTTTTCAATATTATTGAAGCATT
TATCAGGGTTATTGTCTCATGAGCGGATACATATTTGAATGTATTTAGAAAAATAAACAAATAGGGGTTC
CGCGCACATTTCCCCGAAAAGTGCGGTGTGAAATACCGCACAGATGCGTAAGGAGAAAATACCGCATCAG
GCGCCATTCGCCATTCAGGCTGCGCAACTGTTGGGAAAGGGCGATCGGTGCGGG
