>Addgene plasmid #67183 | pCRISPaint-cTEV | addgene partial sequence | sequence record 123206 | pBR322ori-F 5'-GGGAAACGCCTGGTATCTTT-3'
ACTTGAGCGTCGATTTTTGTGATGCTCGTCAGGGGGGCGGAGCCTATGGAAAAACGCCAGCAACGCGGCC
TTTTTACGGTTCCTGGCCTTTTGCTGACGCGTCCATAGAGCCCACCGCATCCCCAGCATGCCTGCTATTG
TCTTCCCAATCCTCCCCCTTGCTGTCCTGCCCCACCCCACCCCCCAGAATAGAATGACACCTACTCAGAC
AATGCGATGCAATTTCCTCATTTTATTAGGAAAGGACAGTGGGAGTGGCACCTTCCAGGGTCAAGGAAGG
CACGGGGGAGGGGCAAACAACAGATGGCTGGCAACTAGAAGGCACAGTCGAGGCTGATCAGCGGCGGCCG
CTCACTGGCTGTACACCAGCTCGTTCATCAGCTGGGTGGCCTCCTTCACGGGCTGGAAGGGCTCCTCGGG
CTTGCTCATGAACACCTTGTGGCCGCCCCACAGCACGCTGTCGGCGTTCAGTCTCCAGCCGCTCACCCAC
TGCTGGGCCTCCTGGTTGGTCAGCAGCTCCATGAAGTTCTTGGGCACGCTGGTGAAGTAGTTGTTGGTGT
TGGTGAAGTTGCTGGCGCTGTGGATGCCCACGATGAAGCCGTCTCTGGTGCTCACCAGGGGGCTGCCGCA
CTGGCCGTCCTTGGTCTGAATCCAGTGCTTCCAGAAGATGCCGTCGCTGCTGGGGAAGGTGCAGCTGGTG
TCGCTCACCATGCTGCTCATGCTCTTGGATCCCCCTCCACTGCCACCAGACCCCCCGCTTTTTGGGTACT
GGCCCGCTAGCTATCATTAGGTACCGAGCTCGAATTCACTGGCCGTCGTTTTACAACGTCGTGACTGGGA
AAACCCTGGCGTTACCCAACTTAATCGCCTTGCAGCACATCCCCCTTTCGCCAGCTGGCG
